>Addgene plasmid #16831 | XE75 Beta-catenin Delta N-9 GFP | addgene partial sequence | sequence record 23410 | 16831 with SP6
TTCTTTTGNGGATCCACCATGTTTGATCCGCAATCTTGCCCTTTGTCCAGCCAATCATGCTCCACTGCGT
GAACAGGGTGCCATTCCCCGACTTGTTCAGTTGCTTGTTCGTGCACACCAGGACACACAGAGGCGCACTT
CAATGGGTGGAACACAACAGCAGTTTGTGGAGGGTGTCCGCATGGAGGAGATTGTTGAAGGCTGCACAGG
TGCTCTTCACATTTTGGCTCGTGACATCCACAACCGAATTGTAATCAGAGGTCTTAACACCATTCCATTA
TTTGTGCAGTTGCTGTACTCTCCTATTGAAAATATCCAAAGAGTGGCAGCAGGCGTGCTTTGTGAGCTGG
CACAAGACAAAGAGGCAGCTGAGGCTATTGAAGCTGAAGGTGCAACTGCTCCTCTTACTGAGCTGCTTCA
CTCTAGAAATGAAGGTGTCGCAACTTATGCAGCTGCTGTTCTGTTCCGTATGTCTGAGGACAAACCCCAG
GACTACAAGAAGCGTCTGTCAGTTGAGTTGACCAGCTCTCTCTTCAGGACCGAGCCAATGCCATGGAATG
AGGCTGCAGACCTGGGTCTTGATATTGGTGCCCAAGGCGAACCTCTTGGCTACAGACAGGATGATTCAAG
CTACCGATCTTTCCATGCTGCTGGCTATGGTCAGGATGCAATGGGTATGGACTCCATGATGGATCATGAC
ATGGGAGGTCACCACCCAGGGGCAGACTATCCAGTTGATGGACTTCCTGATTNGAGTCATGCCCAAGATC
TTATGGATGGACTTCCTCCAGGTGATAGCAACAACTGGCCTGGTTG
