[The description below was written by a language model from this plasmid's Addgene catalogue record.]
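Description:
XE75 Beta-catenin Delta N-9 GFP is a Xenopus expression plasmid built on the pCS2+ backbone (about 4.1 kb without insert), a high-copy vector maintained in E. coli under ampicillin selection. The insert, cloned between BamHI and ClaI sites that both remain intact, encodes a truncated form of Xenopus laevis beta-catenin (ctnnb1.L). According to the depositor's notes, the deletion removes the N-terminal region and armadillo repeats up through the ninth, leaving repeat 10 through the carboxyl terminus. This fragment is fused at its C-terminal end to GFP, which is supplied by the backbone, so the subcellular distribution of the truncated protein can be followed by fluorescence.

The record indicates that the construct is meant as a template for in vitro transcription: the plasmid is linearized with NotI downstream of the coding region and transcribed from the SP6 promoter to produce synthetic mRNA, which in this system is normally microinjected into Xenopus embryos. SP6 and T7 sites flank the insert and are listed for sequencing. pCS2+ vectors generally also carry a CMV-derived promoter and an SV40 polyadenylation signal that allow direct expression in vertebrate cells, but no feature table is provided here, so those elements are not confirmed for this plasmid.

The construct belongs to a series of beta-catenin deletion and localization mutants used to study which parts of the protein are needed for its signaling activity during dorsal axis specification in Xenopus, and how localization of the protein relates to that activity.
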