Addgene plasmid #16831: XE75 Beta-catenin Delta N-9 GFP
Depositing lab: Randall Moon. Depositing organization: University of Washington. Publication: Analysis of the signaling activities of localization mutants of beta-catenin during axis specification in Xenopus. Miller JR, Moon RT. J Cell Biol. 1997 Oct 6. 139(1):229-43. 10.1083/jcb.139.1.229 PubMed 9314542.
Backbone
  Vector backbone: pCS2+
  Backbone size w/o insert (bp): 4095
  Vector type: Xenopus Expression
Growth in bacteria
  Bacterial resistance: Ampicillin, 100 μg/mL
  Growth temperature: 37°C
  Growth strain: DH5alpha
  Copy number: High Copy
Gene/Insert
  Gene/Insert name: beta-catenin Delta N - 9 GFP (alt name: beta catenin)
  Species: X. laevis (frog)
  Entrez Gene: ctnnb1.L (a.k.a. XELAEV_18031149mg, B-catenin, beta-catenin, ctnnb, ctnnb1, ctnnb1-a, ctnnb1-b)
  Tag / fusion protein: GFP (C terminal on backbone)
  Cloning method: Restriction Enzyme; 5′ cloning site BamH1 (not destroyed); 3′ cloning site Cla1 (not destroyed)
  Sequencing primers: 5′ SP6; 3′ T7
Terms and licenses: Academic/Nonprofit Terms; Industry Terms: Not Available to Industry
Depositor comments: Beta-catenin repeats 10 - COOH fused to GFP. Linearize with Not 1 and transcribe with SP6. Plasmid History: Reference: Miller and Moon, 1997, J. Cell Biology 139:229-244.
How to cite: XE75 Beta-catenin Delta N-9 GFP was a gift from Randall Moon (Addgene plasmid # 16831 ; http://n2t.net/addgene:16831 ; RRID:Addgene_16831)
